Addgene plasmid #237519: pET28a:His-RWT4Ca
Purpose: Recombinant protein expression
Depositing lab: Gitta Coaker. Depositing organization: University of California, Davis. Publication: Wheat tandem kinase RWT4 directly binds a fungal effector to activate defense. Sung YC, Li Y, Bernasconi Z, Baik S, Asuke S, Keller B, Fahima T, Coaker G. Nat Genet. 2025 Apr 14. doi: 10.1038/s41588-025-02162-w. PubMed 40229601.
Backbone
  Vector backbone: pET28a:His-MBP
  Vector type: Bacterial Expression
Growth in bacteria
  Bacterial resistance: Kanamycin, 50 μg/mL
  Growth temperature: 37°C
  Growth strain: DH5alpha
  Copy number: High Copy
Gene/Insert
  Gene/Insert name: Rwt4Ca
  Species: Triticum aestivum
  Cloning method: Ligation Independent Cloning
Terms and licenses: Academic/Nonprofit Terms; Industry Terms: Not Available to Industry
Depositor comments: Please visit https://doi.org/10.1101/2024.04.30.591956 for bioRxiv preprint.
How to cite: pET28a:His-RWT4Ca was a gift from Gitta Coaker (Addgene plasmid # 237519 ; http://n2t.net/addgene:237519 ; RRID:Addgene_237519)
