[The description below was written by a language model from this plasmid's Addgene catalogue record and pLannotate feature annotations shown in this document.]
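Description:
pET28a:His-RWT4Ca is a bacterial expression plasmid for producing recombinant protein from Rwt4Ca, an insert from bread wheat (Triticum aestivum). The associated publication concerns the wheat tandem kinase RWT4. The insert was placed by ligation-independent cloning into a backbone recorded as pET28a:His-MBP. The sequenced plasmid is 8,088 nt and carries the usual pET architecture: a ColE1/pMB1-type origin with the bom region and the rop gene, an f1 phage origin, and a kanamycin resistance gene (aminoglycoside phosphotransferase) for selection. The catalogue lists it as high copy, although rop is normally associated with reduced copy number. Short fragments annotated as tetracycline resistance sequence flank the lacI region and are pBR322-derived remnants rather than a functional marker.

Expression is driven by a T7 promoter directly followed by a lac operator, with the T7 gene 10 ribosome binding site downstream and a plasmid-borne lacI gene supplying repressor. Transcription therefore depends on T7 RNA polymerase in the host and is induced by IPTG or lactose. The reading frame opens with a 6xHis tag followed by a partially matched TEV protease site, which should allow affinity purification and tag removal. The Rwt4Ca coding sequence itself is not annotated, but presumably occupies the large unannotated stretch that wraps around the circular map between the TEV site and the T7 terminator. No MBP feature was detected despite the backbone name, so the record does not show whether MBP is retained. A histidine-tag fragment and a short T7 gene 10-derived fragment lie just upstream of the terminator, but whether they are in frame with the insert is not stated. The stated purpose is recombinant protein expression.
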