Features (pLannotate 1.2.2; 20 found; start..end, strand, type, name):
    617..634     +  CDS            9xHis (fragment): 9xHis affinity tag
    644..693     +  CDS            SET1 (fragment): solubility-enhancement tag derived from T7 phage gene 10B
    701..748     +  terminator     T7 terminator: transcription terminator for bacteriophage T7 RNA polymerase
    785..1213    +  rep_origin     f1 ori (sequence partly withheld): f1 bacteriophage origin of replication; arrow indicates direction of (+) strand synthesis
   1267..1324    +  promoter       AmpR promoter (fragment): bla
   1333..2148    -  CDS            KanR: aminoglycoside phosphotransferase; aph(3')-Ia; confers resistance to kanamycin in bacteria or G418 (Geneticin®) in eukaryotes
   2270..2858    +  rep_origin     ori: high-copy-number ColE1/pMB1/pBR322/pUC origin of replication
   3044..3183    -  misc_feature   bom: basis of mobility region from pBR322
   3285..3476    -  CDS            rop: Rop protein, which maintains plasmids at low copy number; rop
   3493..3873    +  CDS            YPB1_ECOLX: Protein predicted: Swiss-Prot protein existence level 4. From Escherichia coli.
   3945..4236    -  CDS            TcR (fragment): tetracycline efflux protein; tet; confers resistance to tetracycline
   4251..4272    -  protein_bind   CAP binding site: CAP binding activates transcription in the presence of cAMP. E. coli catabolite activator protein
   4285..5367    -  CDS            lacI: lac repressor; lacI; The lac repressor binds to the lac operator to inhibit transcription in E. coli. This inhibition can be relieved by adding lactose or isopropyl-β-D-thiogalactopyranoside (IPTG).
   5368..5445    -  promoter       lacI promoter: lacI
   5453..5732    -  CDS            TcR (fragment): tetracycline efflux protein; tet; confers resistance to tetracycline
   5754..5772    +  promoter       T7 promoter: promoter for bacteriophage T7 RNA polymerase
   5773..5797    +  protein_bind   lac operator: The lac repressor binds to the lac operator to inhibit transcription in E. coli. This inhibition can be relieved by adding lactose or isopropyl-β-D-thiogalactopyranoside (IPTG). lac repressor encoded by lacI
   5812..5834    +  RBS            RBS: efficient ribosome binding site from bacteriophage T7 gene 10 (Olins and Rangwala, 1989)
   5853..5870    +  CDS            6xHis: 6xHis affinity tag
   5871..5887    +  CDS            TEV site (fragment): tobacco etch virus (TEV) protease recognition and cleavage site
>Addgene plasmid #237519 | pET28a:His-RWT4Ca | addgene full sequence | sequence record 471103 | Addgene NGS Result
AAAAAAACACTAAATCTGTGGTCTTGAAGCTCAATGGACCCATCGCTTATCTGCCCCCCGACTTCTTCCA
CAGCAAAGGTACAGATCTCAAGTACCTGGCGACAGTTGATATATACTCTTTGGGCCTGATGATACTCGAG
ATTGCAACACAGCAGGAAATCAAGGGCATACATGGTGTTCTGATAAAGTCAATCGAGGAAAACTGGCGGG
AAGAGTCCCAAATCACACGCCTCTATACCTCTCTTGGGGCTGATGAGCTGAGGCAGGTGAAGATGTGTAT
TGATATAGGACTTGACTGTGTCAAGAGTAACCCAGAGAAGCGCCCCACTGCAGGAGCAATTATGTTGTGG
CTTGATAAAGAATCTAAGCCAGTCCCCGTGTCACGGGCCGGAGCGGGCGTTTTGCCACGGCCCCCAGTTC
CGACCAACATCAACCATGCGGGGCGCATCCAGGGTATCCCAATCGAGAAATCACAAGTCCTTATTCCTTC
ATTCGCTTGTAATGAATATAGCTCTGTCAAAATTCAAAATTTGCACTTGCTGCTCTTTATTAACATTGGA
AGTGGATAACGGATCCGAATTCGAGCGCCGTCGACAAGCTTGCGGCCGCACTCGAGCACCACCACCACCA
CCACTGAGATCCGGCTGCTAACAAAGCCCGAAAGGAAGCTGAGTTGGCTGCTGCCACCGCTGAGCAATAA
CTAGCATAACCCCTTGGGGCCTCTAAACGGGTCTTGAGGGGTTTTTTGCTGAAAGGAGGAACTATATCCG
GATTGGCGAATGGG
[124 nt withheld, positions 785-908]
C
[91 nt withheld, positions 910-1000]
A
[49 nt withheld, positions 1002-1050]
CCTTTGACGTTGGAGTCCACGTTCTTT
[37 nt withheld, positions 1078-1114]
ACCCTATCTCGGTCTATTCTTTTGATTTATAAGGGATTTTGCCGATTTCGGCCTATTGGTTAAAAAATGA
GCTGATTTAACAAAAATTTAACGCGAATTTTAACAAACTAGTAACGTTTACAATTTCAGGTGGCACTTTT
CGGGGAAATGTGCGCGGAACCCCTATTTGTTTATTTTTCTAAATACATTCAAATATGTATCCGCTCATGA
ATTAATTCTTAGAAAAACTCATCGAGCATCAAATGAAACTGCAATTTATTCATATCAGGATTATCAATAC
CATATTTTTGAAAAAGCCGTTTCTGTAATGAAGGAGAAAACTCACCGAGGCAGTTCCATAGGATGGCAAG
ATCCTGGTATCGGTCTGCGATTCCGACTCGTCCAACATCAATACAACCTATTAATTTCCCCTCGTCAAAA
ATAAGGTTATCAAGTGAGAAATCACCATGAGTGACGACTGAATCCGGTGAGAATGGCAAAAGTTTATGCA
TTTCTTTCCAGACTTGTTCAACAGGCCAGCCATTACGCTCGTCATCAAAATCACTCGCATCAACCAAACC
GTTATTCATTCGTGATTGCGCCTGAGCGAGACGAAATACGCGATCGCTGTTAAAAGGACAATTACAAACA
GGAATCGAATGCAACCGGCGCAGGAACACTGCCAGCGCATCAACAATGTTTTCACCTGAATCAGGATATT
CTTCTAATACCTGGAATGCTGTTTTCCCGGGGATCGCAGTGGTGAGTAACCATGCATCATCAGGAGTACG
GATAAAATGCTTGATGGTCGGAAGAGGCATAAATTCCGTCAGCCAGTTTAGTCTGACCATCTCATCTGTA
ACATCATTGGCAACGCTACCTTTGCCATGTTTCAGAAACAACTCTGGCGCATCGGGCTTCCCATACAATC
GATAGATTGTCGCACCTGATTGCCCGACATTATCGCGAGCCCATTTATACCCATATAAATCAGCATCCAT
GTTGGAATTTAATCGCGGCCTAGAGCAAGACGTTTCCCGTTGAATATGGCTCATAACACCCCTTGTATTA
CTGTTTATGTAAGCAGACAGTTTTATTGTTCATGACCAAAATCCCTTAACGTGAGTTTTCGTTCCACTGA
GCGTCAGACCCCGTAGAAAAGATCAAAGGATCTTCTTGAGATCCTTTTTTTCTGCGCGTAATCTGCTGCT
TGCAAACAAAAAAACCACCGCTACCAGCGGTGGTTTGTTTGCCGGATCAAGAGCTACCAACTCTTTTTCC
GAAGGTAACTGGCTTCAGCAGAGCGCAGATACCAAATACTGTCCTTCTAGTGTAGCCGTAGTTAGGCCAC
CACTTCAAGAACTCTGTAGCACCGCCTACATACCTCGCTCTGCTAATCCTGTTACCAGTGGCTGCTGCCA
GTGGCGATAAGTCGTGTCTTACCGGGTTGGACTCAAGACGATAGTTACCGGATAAGGCGCAGCGGTCGGG
CTGAACGGGGGGTTCGTGCACACAGCCCAGCTTGGAGCGAACGACCTACACCGAACTGAGATACCTACAG
CGTGAGCTATGAGAAAGCGCCACGCTTCCCGAAGGGAGAAAGGCGGACAGGTATCCGGTAAGCGGCAGGG
TCGGAACAGGAGAGCGCACGAGGGAGCTTCCAGGGGGAAACGCCTGGTATCTTTATAGTCCTGTCGGGTT
TCGCCACCTCTGACTTGAGCGTCGATTTTTGTGATGCTCGTCAGGGGGGCGGAGCCTATGGAAAAACGCC
AGCAACGCGGCCTTTTTACGGTTCCTGGCCTTTTGCTGGCCTTTTGCTCACATGTTCTTTCCTGCGTTAT
CCCCTGATTCTGTGGATAACCGTATTACCGCCTTTGAGTGAGCTGATACCGCTCGCCGCAGCCGAACGAC
CGAGCGCAGCGAGTCAGTGAGCGAGGAAGCGGAAGAGCGCCTGATGCGGTATTTTCTCCTTACGCATCTG
TGCGGTATTTCACACCGCAATGGTGCACTCTCAGTACAATCTGCTCTGATGCCGCATAGTTAAGCCAGTA
TACACTCCGCTATCGCTACGTGACTGGGTCATGGCTGCGCCCCGACACCCGCCAACACCCGCTGACGCGC
CCTGACGGGCTTGTCTGCTCCCGGCATCCGCTTACAGACAAGCTGTGACCGTCTCCGGGAGCTGCATGTG
TCAGAGGTTTTCACCGTCATCACCGAAACGCGCGAGGCAGCTGCGGTAAAGCTCATCAGCGTGGTCGTGA
AGCGATTCACAGATGTCTGCCTGTTCATCCGCGTCCAGCTCGTTGAGTTTCTCCAGAAGCGTTAATGTCT
GGCTTCTGATAAAGCGGGCCATGTTAAGGGCGGTTTTTTCCTGTTTGGTCACTGATGCCTCCGTGTAAGG
GGGATTTCTGTTCATGGGGGTAATGATACCGATGAAACGAGAGAGGATGCTCACGATACGGGTTACTGAT
GATGAACATGCCCGGTTACTGGAACGTTGTGAGGGTAAACAACTGGCGGTATGGATGCGGCGGGACCAGA
GAAAAATCACTCAGGGTCAATGCCAGCGCTTCGTTAATACAGATGTAGGTGTTCCACAGGGTAGCCAGCA
GCATCCTGCGATGCAGATCCGGAACATAATGGTGCAGGGCGCTGACTTCCGCGTTTCCAGACTTTACGAA
ACACGGAAACCGAAGACCATTCATGTTGTTGCTCAGGTCGCAGACGTTTTGCAGCAGCAGTCGCTTCACG
TTCGCTCGCGTATCGGTGATTCATTCTGCTAACCAGTAAGGCAACCCCGCCAGCCTAGCCGGGTCCTCAA
CGACAGGAGCACGATCATGCGCACCCGTGGGGCCGCCATGCCGGCGATAATGGCCTGCTTCTCGCCGAAA
CGTTTGGTGGCGGGACCAGTGACGAAGGCTTGAGCGAGGGCGTGCAAGATTCCGAATACCGCAAGCGACA
GGCCGATCATCGTCGCGCTCCAGCGAAAGCGGTCCTCGCCGAAAATGACCCAGAGCGCTGCCGGCACCTG
TCCTACGAGTTGCATGATAAAGAAGACAGTCATAAGTGCGGCGACGATAGTCATGCCCCGCGCCCACCGG
AAGGAGCTGACTGGGTTGAAGGCTCTCAAGGGCATCGGTCGAGATCCCGGTGCCTAATGAGTGAGCTAAC
TTACATTAATTGCGTTGCGCTCACTGCCCGCTTTCCAGTCGGGAAACCTGTCGTGCCAGCTGCATTAATG
AATCGGCCAACGCGCGGGGAGAGGCGGTTTGCGTATTGGGCGCCAGGGTGGTTTTTCTTTTCACCAGTGA
GACGGGCAACAGCTGATTGCCCTTCACCGCCTGGCCCTGAGAGAGTTGCAGCAAGCGGTCCACGCTGGTT
TGCCCCAGCAGGCGAAAATCCTGTTTGATGGTGGTTAACGGCGGGATATAACATGAGCTGTCTTCGGTAT
CGTCGTATCCCACTACCGAGATATCCGCACCAACGCGCAGCCCGGACTCGGTAATGGCGCGCATTGCGCC
CAGCGCCATCTGATCGTTGGCAACCAGCATCGCAGTGGGAACGATACCCTCATTCAGCATTTGCATGGTT
TGTTGAAAACCGGACATGGCACTCCAGTCGCCTTCCCGTTCCGCTATCGGCTGAATTTGATTGCGAGTGA
GATATTTATGCCAGCCAGCCAGACGCAGACGCGCCGAGACAGAACTTAATGGGCCCGCTAACAGCGCGAT
TTGCTGGTGACCCAATGCGACCAGATGCTCCACGCCCAGTCGCGTACCGTCTTCATGGGAGAAAATAATA
CTGTTGATGGGTGTCTGGTCAGAGACATCAAGAAATAACGCCGGAACATTAGTGCAGGCAGCTTCCACAG
CAATGGCATCCTGGTCATCCAGCGGATAGTTAATGATCAGCCCACTGACGCGTTGCGCGAGAAGATTGTG
CACCGCCGCTTTACAGGCTTCGACGCCGCTTCGTTCTACCATCGACACCACCACGCTGGCACCCAGTTGA
TCGGCGCGAGATTTAATCGCCGCGACAATTTGCGACGGCGCGTGCAGGGCCAGACTGGAGGTGGCAACGC
CAATCAGCAACGACTGTTTGCCCGCCAGTTGTTGTGCCACGCGGTTGGGAATGTAATTCAGCTCCGCCAT
CGCCGCTTCCACTTTTTCCCGCGTTTTCGCAGAAACGTGGCTGGCCTGGTTCACCACGCGGGAAACGGTC
TGATAAGAGACACCGGCATACTCTGCGACATCGTATAACGTTACTGGTTTCACATTCACCACCCTGAATT
GACTCTCTTCCGGGCGCTATCATGCCATACCGCGAAAGGTTTTGCGCCATTCGATGGTGTCCGGGATCTC
GACGCTCTCCCTTATGCGACTCCTGCATTAGGAAGCAGCCCAGTAGTAGGTTGAGGCCGTTGAGCACCGC
CGCCGCAAGGAATGGTGCATGCAAGGAGATGGCGCCCAACAGTCCCCCGGCCACGGGGCCTGCCACCATA
CCCACGCCGAAACAAGCGCTCATGAGCCCGAAGTGGCGAGCCCGATCTTCCCCATCGGTGATGTCGGCGA
TATAGGCGCCAGCAACCGCACCTGTGGCGCCGGTGATGCCGGCCACGATGCGTCCGGCGTAGAGGATCGA
GATCTCGATCCCGCGAAATTAATACGACTCACTATAGGGGAATTGTGAGCGGATAACAATTCCCCTCTAG
AAATAATTTTGTTTAACTTTAAGAAGGAGATATACCATGGGTTCTTCTCACCATCACCATCACCATGAAA
ACCTGTACTTCCAATCCAATGCCATGGGGGGATATGAATTCCAGAGAGCAGAATTGGACGCCCTTGAGGG
TGTAGTTCGTGACCCAACCGCCGAACCCATGTCTTTAACACTACCTCTTTTGCGTCACATTACGAATGAT
TTCTCCCCTGAGTTCGAGATATCTAAGGACGACTCCGCCGTGGTATATCTAGGAGTGCTACCATCAGGAT
TTAGGGTGGCAGTGAAGAAATCACATTTTAGGTTTTGTCTGGACGACGAGGACGCCTTCACTAATGAAGT
TTCAATTGCAATGAAAGCCGCACATAAGAATACTGTAAGAGTAATCGGCTATTGTCATCATACACATGAG
CAGATTGCCGAGTATGAGGGAAAGCAAGTCTTCGCAGAAGTGCGTGAGAGGTTGATATGTACTGAGTACG
TGCCCAATGGACCTCTATCCGGCCATATCGAAGGCAAAATTTGTGCACAAATGGACGGCTACGAGTTCCA
GCGTGCTGAGCTTGATGCATTGGAGAGAGTTGTTAGAGATACCTCTGCCGAGCCAATGTCCTTGACACTG
CCCCTTTTGCGTCATATCACAAATGATTTCTCAGATGAATCCAGGATCGGACGTGGAGGATTCGCTGTTG
TCTATCTTGGTGTTTTGCCATCCGGCCTGAGAATAGCTGTTAAGAGGTTGTCAAATATAGCTTATATGAA
TGAAAGTGCATTCCAGAACGAAGTATTCATCACAATGAAAGCCACACATAAAAATACAGTGAGATTCATG
GGATACTGCTCACAGATTCAAGGCAAACTAATAGAACATGATGGACAACATGTCTTTGCACAGCTTGAAG
AGAGGCTAATTTGTGTGGAATACGCACCTAAGGGAACATTAGACGCTCACATCGGAGATTATGGTGAACT
GGACTGGAACCAAAGATATCAGATTCTGAAAGGCATATGTCAGGGTTTACATCATCTACATGACGAAATG
CATGTCTTTCATGGAGATATCAAACCCGCCAACATTCTTATCGGCGATAACCTAGTTCCTAAAATCTATG
ATTTCGGATTGAGTCAAATGTTCGAGGAGGAGGAAACGGAAAGAATTGTGGAAAACATTGCCGGTACATT
CGGCTACATGGCACCTGAGTTCTGTACAAACAACATGGTATCCTTCAAGGCCGAGATTTACAGTTTAGGC
GTTGTAATAGGAGAACTTCTTATCGGTAAAAAAGGATGGTTTGACGAGGACGTGCGGAAGCTTTTTGTTC
AGCAGTTGAAAGGCCTTCGCAAAACTTTGGTGAAGGAAGGCGCGTTTTCCAGCTGGGAGAATAAATACCA
TCAAGTGCGCACGTGTATGGAGATTGGTCAGGATTGCATCGATCCAAATCCTCATAAACGGCCTACGCTT
CTCGAAATTATTCAACGCCTTAACGAAGCCGAAGACATGAATTATAGTGCGGCATCACTCTGGCAGGTTC
AGTCTGGTGATGAAGAATCAGATCTCTCCGATACTGAAGCGTTGGAGACAGAGACCACGAGCGAGTTTCT
TCCGTCCGATGAAGAACCGGCGTCCGTCGGTAAGACCGGCGAGACCTCTACACAGGAACCGGACAAACCC
GATCTTATATCTAAACTTCCCGCTTCGGTTGACCTTTCTGATCTCAAGGTGCTTGAAAAGATAACCGATG
ATTTTAGCCATGAGAGAATAGTCGGGAAAGACGGGACTTTTAAAGGATGCCATAAGGCTTTCGTTTATAA
AGGTGACATTCCTCTGAGGGAGATGATTGCAGTTAAACGGCTCATTGGTGTTGAGATACCCTTCGAGAAG
TTCAAGAGAGAGGCTGAACAATTCATCAGTTTGGATCATAAGAACATAGTTAAGGTTGCAAGTTATTGCC
ACGACCAGAGCCGGGGACATAGACTCGTCCAGTTCAAGGGGAAGCCTCTGCCCCAACTTTTTAATGGGCC
TGAGCAACTGTTGTGTTACGAGTACATGCACAATGGTTCTCTTAGAGATTACTTGATGGGCCAAGGCTCC
CGGGTCATAGATTGGCAGATGCGGTACAAGCTGATAAAAGGGACCTGCGCAGGCTTGCATTATCTTCATA
AGGGTCGCGCAGGATGTCCGATCGTTCACCTTAATCTGAGTCCCAGCAACGTGCTTTTGGATCATAATTA
CATTCCGCGGATAACTGGCTTCGACTTTTCCAAGCTTATAGGAG
